>Addgene plasmid #166216 | pDONR221-STARD10 | addgene full sequence | sequence record 329849 | Addgene NGS Result
CTTTCCTGCGTTATCCCCTGATTCTGTGGATAACCGTATTACCGCCTTTGAGTGAGCTGATACCGCTCGC
CGCAGCCGAACGACCGAGCGCAGCGAGTCAGTGAGCGAGGAAGCGGAAGAGCGCCCAATACGCAAACCGC
CTCTCCCCGCGCGTTGGCCGATTCATTAATGCAGCTGGCACGACAGGTTTCCCGACTGGAAAGCGGGCAG
TGAGCGCAACGCAATTAATACGCGTACCGCTAGCCAGGAAGAGTTTGTAGAAACGCAAAAAGGCCATCCG
TCAGGATGGCCTTCTGCTTAGTTTGATGCCTGGCAGTTTATGGCGGGCGTCCTGCCCGCCACCCTCCGGG
CCGTTGCTTCACAACGTTCAAATCCGCTCCCGGCGGATTTGTCCTACTCAGGAGAGCGTTCACCGACAAA
CAACAGATAAAACGAAAGGCCCAGTCTTCCGACTGAGCCTTTCGTTTTATTTGATGCCTGGCAGTTCCCT
ACTCTCGCGTTAACGCTAGCATGGATGTTTTCCCAGTCACGACGTTGTAAAACGACGGCCAGTCTTAAGC
TCGGGCCCCAAATAATGATTTTATTTTGACTGATAGTGACCTGTTCGTTGCAACAAATTGATGAGCAATG
CTTTTTTATAATGCCAACTTTGTACAAAAAAGCAGGCTTCGAAGGAGATAACAAAATGATGCCGGTTCGG
ATCCCAGACGACTCGGACTTTTTGTCTTTCAAGGATCAGTGTCTGAGTTTGGAGGGATGGACAAGCCGCT
ACAACAAAAGCGGAGTGACTGTTTGGTGTCGAGAGGAGGACGCTAACACAGTCCAGAAACTCAAGATGAG
AATCGTGTGCAAAGATGTGACTGCTGAGATGTTGTATGATGTCCTCCATGACACCAGTTATCGTAAGAAG
TGGGACGCCAACATGATTGAAACGTATGACATCGCCAGGCTGACGGTCAACGCTGACGTGGGATATTACT
CTTGGAAGTGTCCCAGTCCTTTGAAGAACAGGGACTTTGTGACGATGAGGTCTTGGCTCCCACTTGGTAA
CGACTACATGATCATCAACTACTCTGTCAAACACCCGCAACACCCTCCAAAGAAGGACTATGTCAGAGCT
GTGTCTCTCTTGACGGGTTACCTGATCCAATCCAGTGGTGCTACAAGCTCCACCCTTTACTACCTGACGC
AGGTGGACCCCAGAGGCTCATTACCAAAGTGGGTTGTGAACAGAGTCTCCCAGTTTGTGGCTCCAAAGGC
CATGAAGAAGATCTACAAGGCATCTCTGAAATACCCGGAGTGGAAACGGAAACACAATCCGACACTGAAG
CCATGGATATTTCCGGAGCAGAACACATTGCCGACCATCAGCTTGTCAGAGCTGACACTGCAGCATGCGG
AGTCTCTAGAGAAAATTGATGAGAGTTGTGTGAGTGAAGAAAAGACTGTCAACAGCGATGATGAGGAGAT
CGACCCAGCTTTCTTGTACAAAGTTGGCATTATAAGAAAGCATTGCTTATCAATTTGTTGCAACGAACAG
GTCACTATCAGTCAAAATAAAATCATTATTTGCCATCCAGCTGATATCCCCTATAGTGAGTCGTATTACA
TGGTCATAGCTGTTTCCTGGCAGCTCTGGCCCGTGTCTCAAAATCTCTGATGTTACATTGCACAAGATAA
AAATATATCATCATGAACAATAAAACTGTCTGCTTACATAAACAGTAATACAAGGGGTGTTATGAGCCAT
ATTCAACGGGAAACGTCGAGGCCGCGATTAAATTCCAACATGGATGCTGATTTATATGGGTATAAATGGG
CTCGCGATAATGTCGGGCAATCAGGTGCGACAATCTATCGCTTGTATGGGAAGCCCGATGCGCCAGAGTT
GTTTCTGAAACATGGCAAAGGTAGCGTTGCCAATGATGTTACAGATGAGATGGTCAGACTAAACTGGCTG
ACGGAATTTATGCCTCTTCCGACCATCAAGCATTTTATCCGTACTCCTGATGATGCATGGTTACTCACCA
CTGCGATCCCCGGAAAAACAGCATTCCAGGTATTAGAAGAATATCCTGATTCAGGTGAAAATATTGTTGA
TGCGCTGGCAGTGTTCCTGCGCCGGTTGCATTCGATTCCTGTTTGTAATTGTCCTTTTAACAGCGATCGC
GTATTTCGTCTCGCTCAGGCGCAATCACGAATGAATAACGGTTTGGTTGATGCGAGTGATTTTGATGACG
AGCGTAATGGCTGGCCTGTTGAACAAGTCTGGAAAGAAATGCATAAACTTTTGCCATTCTCACCGGATTC
AGTCGTCACTCATGGTGATTTCTCACTTGATAACCTTATTTTTGACGAGGGGAAATTAATAGGTTGTATT
GATGTTGGACGAGTCGGAATCGCAGACCGATACCAGGATCTTGCCATCCTATGGAACTGCCTCGGTGAGT
TTTCTCCTTCATTACAGAAACGGCTTTTTCAAAAATATGGTATTGATAATCCTGATATGAATAAATTGCA
GTTTCATTTGATGCTCGATGAGTTTTTCTAATCAGAATTGGTTAATTGGTTGTAACACTGGCAGAGCATT
ACGCTGACTTGACGGGACGGCGCAAGCTCATGACCAAAATCCCTTAACGTGAGTTACGCGTCGTTCCACT
GAGCGTCAGACCCCGTAGAAAAGATCAAAGGATCTTCTTGAGATCCTTTTTTTCTGCGCGTAATCTGCTG
CTTGCAAACAAAAAAACCACCGCTACCAGCGGTGGTTTGTTTGCCGGATCAAGAGCTACCAACTCTTTTT
CCGAAGGTAACTGGCTTCAGCAGAGCGCAGATACCAAATACTGTTCTTCTAGTGTAGCCGTAGTTAGGCC
ACCACTTCAAGAACTCTGTAGCACCGCCTACATACCTCGCTCTGCTAATCCTGTTACCAGTGGCTGCTGC
CAGTGGCGATAAGTCGTGTCTTACCGGGTTGGACTCAAGACGATAGTTACCGGATAAGGCGCAGCGGTCG
GGCTGAACGGGGGGTTCGTGCACACAGCCCAGCTTGGAGCGAACGACCTACACCGAACTGAGATACCTAC
AGCGTGAGCTATGAGAAAGCGCCACGCTTCCCGAAGGGAGAAAGGCGGACAGGTATCCGGTAAGCGGCAG
GGTCGGAACAGGAGAGCGCACGAGGGAGCTTCCAGGGGGAAACGCCTGGTATCTTTATAGTCCTGTCGGG
TTTCGCCACCTCTGACTTGAGCGTCGATTTTTGTGATGCTCGTCAGGGGGGCGGAGCCTATGGAAAAACG
CCAGCAACGCGGCCTTTTTACGGTTCCTGGCCTTTTGCTGGCCTTTTGCTCACATGTT
Features (pLannotate 1.2.2; 10 found; start..end, strand, type, name):
    121..213     +  CDS            lacI (fragment): lac repressor; lacI; The lac repressor binds to the lac operator to inhibit transcription in E. coli. This inhibition can be relieved by adding lactose or isopropyl-β-D-thiogalactopyranoside (IPTG).
    268..295     -  terminator     rrnB T2 terminator: transcription terminator T2 from the E. coli rrnB gene
    427..470     +  terminator     rrnB T1 terminator: Escherichia coli rrnB; transcription terminator T1 from the E. coli rrnB gene
    517..553     -  CDS            lacZα (fragment): LacZα fragment of β-galactosidase; lacZ fragment
    569..668     +  protein_bind   attL1: mutant version of attL; recombination site for the Gateway® LR reaction LR Clonase™
    695..1444    +  CDS            Stard10 (fragment): STA10_MOUSE - Also known as Pctpl, Sdccag28, Sdccagg28. Experimental evidence at protein level: Swiss-Prot protein existence level 1. Phospholipid transfer protein that preferentially selects lipid species containing a palmitoyl or stearoyl chain on the sn-1 and an unsaturated fatty acyl chain (18:1 or 18:2) on the sn-2 position. Able to transfer phosphatidylcholine (PC) and phosphatidyetanolamline (PE) between membranes (By similarity). May play metabolic roles in sperm maturation or fertilization. From Mus musculus (Mouse).
   1473..1572    -  protein_bind   attL2: mutant version of attL; recombination site for the Gateway® LR reaction LR Clonase™
   1590..1608    -  promoter       T7 promoter: promoter for bacteriophage T7 RNA polymerase
   1742..2551    +  CDS            KanR: aminoglycoside phosphotransferase; aph(3')-Ia; confers resistance to kanamycin in bacteria or G418 (Geneticin®) in eukaryotes
   2698..3286    +  rep_origin     ori: high-copy-number ColE1/pMB1/pBR322/pUC origin of replication
