[The description below was written by a language model from this plasmid's Addgene catalogue record and pLannotate feature annotations shown in this document.]
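Description:
pDONR221-STARD10 is a Gateway entry clone built on the pDONR221 backbone, carrying the coding sequence of STARD10 from the African turquoise killifish, Nothobranchius furzeri. The sequenced plasmid is about 3.3 kb and is maintained in E. coli at high copy number through a ColE1/pUC-type origin, with selection by a kanamycin resistance gene (aminoglycoside phosphotransferase). As is typical for this backbone, rrnB T1 and T2 transcription terminators sit upstream of the cloning region to insulate the insert from read-through transcription. A T7 promoter lies just outside the downstream recombination site, pointing back toward the insert. Short lacI and lacZα fragments in the annotation appear to be backbone remnants rather than functional genes.

The insert, recorded as 783 bp, lies between attL1 and attL2 sites, the product of a BP recombination into the donor vector. The automated annotation labels it as a fragment of mouse Stard10. This reflects homology-based matching to the mouse protein, not the true source, which the catalogue entry gives as N. furzeri. STARD10 is a START-domain phospholipid transfer protein that moves phosphatidylcholine and phosphatidylethanolamine between membranes. The entry vector has no promoter positioned to express the gene, so the plasmid serves as a shuttle: an LR reaction transfers the open reading frame into any attR-containing destination vector. The depositor describes it as a stopless clone, meaning the ORF lacks a stop codon and can be fused in frame to C-terminal tags or reporters supplied by the destination vector. The associated publication concerns protein aggregation and protein quality control across tissues in an aging vertebrate.
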