Addgene plasmid #166216: pDONR221-STARD10
Purpose: Gateway entry vector for N. furzeri STARD10
Depositing lab: Daniel Jarosz. Depositing organization: Stanford University. Publication: Tissue-specific landscape of protein aggregation and quality control in an aging vertebrate. Chen YR, Harel I, Singh PP, Ziv I, Moses E, Goshtchevsky U, Machado BE, Brunet A, Jarosz DF. Dev Cell. 2024 Jul 22;59(14):1892-1911.e13. doi: 10.1016/j.devcel.2024.04.014. Epub 2024 May 28. PubMed 38810654.
Backbone
  Vector backbone: pDONR221
  Vector type: Gateway Entry Vector
Growth in bacteria
  Bacterial resistance: Kanamycin, 50 μg/mL
  Growth temperature: 37°C
  Growth strain: DH5alpha
  Copy number: High Copy
Gene/Insert
  Gene/Insert name: STARD10
  Species: N. furzeri
  Insert size (bp): 783
  Cloning method: Gateway Cloning
Terms and licenses: Academic/Nonprofit Terms; Industry Terms: Not Available to Industry
Depositor comments: Stopless entry clone. Please visit https://doi.org/10.1101/2022.02.26.482120 for bioRxiv preprint. Also see Harel and Chen et al. 2024 (https://doi.org/10.1016/j.celrep.2023.112787)
How to cite: pDONR221-STARD10 was a gift from Daniel Jarosz (Addgene plasmid # 166216 ; http://n2t.net/addgene:166216 ; RRID:Addgene_166216)
