>Addgene plasmid #166216 | pDONR221-STARD10 | depositor partial sequence | sequence record 322765 | insert sequence
ATGCCGGTTCGGATCCCAGACGACTCGGACTTTTTGTCTTTCAAGGATCAGTGTCTGAGTTTGGAGGGAT
GGACAAGCCGCTACAACAAAAGCGGAGTGACTGTTTGGTGTCGAGAGGAGGACGCTAACACAGTCCAGAA
ACTCAAGATGAGAATCGTGTGCAAAGATGTGACTGCTGAGATGTTGTATGATGTCCTCCATGACACCAGT
TATCGTAAGAAGTGGGACGCCAACATGATTGAAACGTATGACATCGCCAGGCTGACGGTCAACGCTGACG
TGGGATATTACTCTTGGAAGTGTCCCAGTCCTTTGAAGAACAGGGACTTTGTGACGATGAGGTCTTGGCT
CCCACTTGGTAACGACTACATGATCATCAACTACTCTGTCAAACACCCGCAACACCCTCCAAAGAAGGAC
TATGTCAGAGCTGTGTCTCTCTTGACGGGTTACCTGATCCAATCCAGTGGTGCTACAAGCTCCACCCTTT
ACTACCTGACGCAGGTGGACCCCAGAGGCTCATTACCAAAGTGGGTTGTGAACAGAGTCTCCCAGTTTGT
GGCTCCAAAGGCCATGAAGAAGATCTACAAGGCATCTCTGAAATACCCGGAGTGGAAACGGAAACACAAT
CCGACACTGAAGCCATGGATATTTCCGGAGCAGAACACATTGCCGACCATCAGCTTGTCAGAGCTGACAC
TGCAGCATGCGGAGTCTCTAGAGAAAATTGATGAGAGTTGTGTGAGTGAAGAAAAGACTGTCAACAGCGA
TGATGAGGAGATC
